>Addgene plasmid #211111 | pBiT3.1-N_CORO1A:1-461 | addgene full sequence | sequence record 425995 | Addgene NGS Result
AAGACGCGTTAATTAAGACGTCGGCAGTGAAAAAAATGCTTTATTTGTGAAATTTGTGATGCTATTGCTT
TATTTGTAACCATTATAAGCTGCAATAAACAAGTTAACAACAACAATTGCATTCATTTTATGTTTCAGGT
TCAGGGGGAGGTGTGGGAGGTTTTTTAAAGCAAGTAAAACCTCTACAAATGTGGTATGGCTGATTATGAT
CCGCGGCCGCAATACGTCGACGTTATCAGCTGACTTCGTACGAGAGCCTAGGATTATGGCGCGCCACTAG
TTATTAATAGTAATCAATTACGGGGTCATTAGTTCATAGCCCATATATGGAGTTCCGCGTTACATAACTT
ACGGTAAATGGCCCGCCTGGCTGACCGCCCAACGACCCCCGCCCATTGACGTCAATAATGACGTATGTTC
CCATAGTAACGCCAATAGGGACTTTCCATTGACGTCAATGGGTGGAGTATTTACGGTAAACTGCCCACTT
GGCAGTACATCAAGTGTATCATATGCCAAGTCCGCCCCCTATTGACGTCAATGACGGTAAATGGCCCGCC
TGGCATTATGCCCAGTACATGACCTTACGGGACTTTCCTACTTGGCAGTACATCTACGTATTAGTCATCG
CTATTACCATGGTGATGCGGTTTTGGCAGTACACCAATGGGCGTGGATAGCGGTTTGACTCACGGGGATT
TCCAAGTCTCCACCCCATTGACGTCAATGGGAGTTTGTTTTGGCACCAAAATCAACGGGACTTTCCAAAA
TGTCGTAATAACCCCGCCCCGTTGACGCAAATGGGCGGTAGGCGTGTACGGTGGGAGGTCTATATAAGCA
GAGCTGGTTTAGTGAACCGTCAGATCACTAGAATCTTTATTGCGGTAGTTTATCACAGTTAAATTGCTAA
CGCAGTCAGTGCTTCTGACACAACAGTCTCGAACTTAAGCTGCAGAAGTTGGTCGTGAGGCACTGGGCAG
GTAAGTATCAAGGTTACAAGACAGGTTTAAGGAGACCAATAGAAACTGGGCTTGTCGAGACAGAGAAGAC
TCTTGCGTTTCTGATAGGCACCTATTGGTCTTACTGACATCCACTTTGCCTTTCTCTCCACAGGTGTCCA
CTCCCAGTTCAATTACAGCTCTTAAGGCTAGAGTATTAATACGACTCACTATAGGGGTTAGCGATCGCCA
TGGTGAGCGGCTGGCGGCTGTTCAAGAAGATTAGCGGGAGCTCCGGTGGCTCGAGCGGTATGAGCCGGCA
GGTGGTCCGCTCCAGCAAGTTCCGCCACGTGTTTGGACAGCCGGCCAAGGCCGACCAGTGCTATGAAGAT
GTGCGCGTCTCACAGACCACCTGGGACAGTGGCTTCTGTGCTGTCAACCCTAAGTTTGTGGCCCTGATCT
GTGAGGCCAGCGGGGGAGGGGCCTTCCTGGTGCTGCCCCTGGGCAAGACTGGACGTGTGGACAAGAATGC
GCCCACGGTCTGTGGCCACACAGCCCCTGTGCTAGACATCGCCTGGTGCCCGCACAATGACAACGTCATT
GCCAGTGGCTCCGAGGACTGCACAGTCATGGTGTGGGAGATCCCGGATGGGGGCCTGATGCTGCCCCTGC
GGGAGCCCGTCGTCACCCTGGAGGGCCACACCAAGCGTGTGGGCATTGTGGCCTGGCACACCACAGCCCA
GAACGTGCTGCTCAGTGCAGGTTGTGACAACGTGATCATGGTGTGGGACGTGGGCACTGGGGCGGCCATG
CTGACACTGGGCCCAGAGGTGCACCCAGACACGATCTACAGTGTGGACTGGAGCCGAGATGGAGGCCTCA
TTTGTACCTCCTGCCGTGACAAGCGCGTGCGCATCATCGAGCCCCGCAAAGGCACTGTCGTAGCTGAGAA
GGACCGTCCCCACGAGGGGACCCGGCCCGTGCGTGCAGTGTTCGTGTCGGAGGGGAAGATCCTGACCACG
GGCTTCAGCCGCATGAGTGAGCGGCAGGTGGCGCTGTGGGACACAAAGCACCTGGAGGAGCCGCTGTCCC
TGCAGGAGCTGGACACCAGCAGCGGTGTCCTGCTGCCCTTCTTTGACCCTGACACCAACATCGTCTACCT
CTGTGGCAAGGGTGACAGCTCAATCCGGTACTTTGAGATCACTTCCGAGGCCCCTTTCCTGCACTATCTC
TCCATGTTCAGTTCCAAGGAGTCCCAGCGGGGCATGGGCTACATGCCCAAACGTGGCCTGGAGGTGAACA
AGTGTGAGATCGCCAGGTTCTACAAGCTGCACGAGCGGAGGTGTGAGCCCATTGCCATGACAGTGCCTCG
AAAGTCGGACCTGTTCCAGGAGGACCTGTACCCACCCACCGCAGGGCCCGACCCTGCCCTCACGGCTGAG
GAGTGGCTGGGGGGTCGGGATGCTGGGCCCCTCCTCATCTCCCTCAAGGATGGCTACGTACCCCCAAAGA
GCCGGGAGCTGAGGGTCAACCGGGGCCTGGACACCGGGCGCAGGAGGGCAGCACCAGAGGCCAGTGGCAC
TCCCAGCTCGGATGCCGTGTCTCGGCTGGAGGAGGAGATGCGGAAGCTCCAGGCCACGGTGCAGGAGCTC
CAGAAGCGCTTGGACAGGCTGGAGGAGACAGTCCAGGCCAAGTAATCTAGAGGTCAAGCTTCGGGGGTTT
AAACCTGCAGGCATGCAAGCTGATTTGGCTGCTGCCACCGCTGAGCAAGGCCGCTTCGAGCAGACATGAT
AAGATACATTGATGAGTTTGGACAAACCACAACTAGAATGCAGTGAAAAAAATGCTTTATTTGTGAAATT
TGTGATGCTATTGCTTTATTTGTAACCATTATAAGCTGCAATAAACAAGTTAACAACAACAATTGCATTC
ATTTTATGTTTCAGGTTCAGGGGGAGATGTGGGAGGTTTTTTTAAGCAAGTAAAACCTCTACAAATGTGG
TAAAATCTTAATTAAGACTTCTAATATAACTTCGTATAGCATACATTATACGAAGTTATGGTTCCACTGT
TGACAATTAATCATCGGCATAGTATATCGGCATAGTATAATACGACAAGGTGAGGAACTAAACCCAGGAG
GCAGATCATGATTGAACAAGATGGATTGCACGCAGGTTCTCCGGCCGCTTGGGTGGAGAGGCTATTCGGC
TATGACTGGGCACAACAGACAATCGGCTGCTCTGATGCCGCCGTGTTCCGGCTGTCAGCGCAGGGGCGCC
CGGTTCTTTTTGTCAAGACCGACCTGTCCGGTGCCCTGAATGAACTGCAGGACGAGGCAGCGCGGCTATC
GTGGCTGGCCACGACGGGCGTTCCTTGCGCAGCTGTGCTCGACGTTGTCACTGAAGCGGGAAGGGACTGG
CTGCTATTGGGCGAAGTGCCGGGGCAGGATCTCCTGTCATCTCACCTTGCTCCTGCCGAGAAAGTATCCA
TCATGGCTGATGCAATGCGGCGGCTGCATACGCTTGATCCGGCTACCTGCCCATTCGACCACCAAGCGAA
ACATCGCATCGAGCGAGCACGTACTCGGATGGAAGCCGGTCTTGTCGATCAGGATGATCTGGACGAAGAG
CATCAGGGGCTCGCGCCAGCCGAACTGTTCGCCAGGCTCAAGGCGCGCATGCCCGACGGCGAGGATCTCG
TCGTGACCCATGGCGATGCCTGCTTGCCGAATATCATGGTGGAAAATGGCCGCTTTTCTGGATTCATCGA
CTGTGGCCGGCTGGGTGTGGCGGACCGCTATCAGGACATAGCGTTGGCTACCCGTGATATTGCTGAAGAG
CTTGGCGGCGAATGGGCTGACCGCTTCCTCGTGCTTTACGGTATCGCCGCTCCCGATTCGCAGCGCATCG
CCTTCTATCGCCTTCTTGACGAGTTCTTCTGATTCGAAATGACCGACCAAGCGACGCCCAACCGGTATCA
GCTCACTCAAAGGCGGTAATACGGTTATCCACAGAATCAGGGGATAACGCAGGAAAGAACATGTGAGCAA
AAGGCCAGCAAAAGGCCAGGAACCGTAAAAAGGCCGCGTTGCTGGCGTTTTTCCATAGGCTCCGCCCCCC
TGACGAGCATCACAAAAATCGACGCTCAAGTCAGAGGTGGCGAAACCCGACAGGACTATAAAGATACCAG
GCGTTTCCCCCTGGAAGCTCCCTCGTGCGCTCTCCTGTTCCGACCCTGCCGCTTACCGGATACCTGTCCG
CCTTTCTCCCTTCGGGAAGCGTGGCGCTTTCTCATAGCTCACGCTGTAGGTATCTCAGTTCGGTGTAGGT
CGTTCGCTCCAAGCTGGGCTGTGTGCACGAACCCCCCGTTCAGCCCGACCGCTGCGCCTTATCCGGTAAC
TATCGTCTTGAGTCCAACCCGGTAAGACACGACTTATCGCCACTGGCAGCAGCCACTGGTAACAGGATTA
GCAGAGCGAGGTATGTAGGCGGTGCTACAGAGTTCTTGAAGTGGTGGCCTAACTACGGCTACACTAGAAG
GACAGTATTTGGTATCTGCGCTCTGCTGAAGCCAGTTACCTTCGGAAAAAGAGTTGGTAGCTCTTGATCC
GGCAAACAAACCACCGCTGGTAGCGGTGGTTTTTTTGTTTGCAAGCAGCAGATTACGCGCAGAAAAAAAG
GATTTCAAGAAGATCCTTTGATCTTTTCTACGGGGTCTGACGCTCAGTGGAACGAAAACTCACGTTAAGG
GATTTTGGTCATGAGATTATCAAAAAGGATCTTCACCTAGATCCTTTTATAGTCCGGAATCGTCACACAA
AAAACCAACACACAGATGTAATGAAAATAAAGATATTTTATTGCGGCCATCGTGATGGCTAGAGTTTAGC
CCTCCCACACATAACCAGAGGGCAGCAATTCACGAATCCCAACTGCCGTCGGCTGTCCATCACTGTCCTT
CACTATGGCTTTGATCCCAGGATGCAGATCGAGAAGCACCTGTCGGCACCGTCCGCAGGGGCTCAAGATG
CCCCTGTTCTCATTTCCGATCGCGACGATACAAGTCAGGTTGCCAGCTGCCGCAGCAGCAGCAGTGCCCA
GCACCACGAGTTCTGCACAAGGTCCCCCAGTAAAATGATATACATTGACACCAGTGAAGATGCGGCCGTC
GCTAGAGAGAGCTGCGCTGGCGACGCTGTAGTCTTCAGAGATGGGGATGCTGTTGATTGTAGCCGTTGCT
CTTTCAATGAGGGTGGATTCTTCTTGAGACAAAGGCTTGGCCATGGTGGCGCTAGTGTCAGAAGAATCGA
GCTTTTTGCAAAAGCCTAGGCCTCCAAAAAAGCCTCCTCACTACTTCTGGAATAGCTCAGAGGCCGAGGC
GGCCTCGGCCTCTGCATAAATAAAAAAAATTAGTCAGCCATGGGGCGGAGAATGGGCGGAACTGGGCGGA
GTTAGGGGCGGGATGGGCGGAGTTAGGGGCGGGACTATGGTTGCTGACTAATTGAGATGCATGCTTTGCA
TACTTCTGCCTGCTGGGGAGCCTGGGGACTTTCCACACCTGGTTGCTGACTAATTGAGATGCATGCTTTG
CATACTTCTGCCTGCTGGGGAGCCTGGGGACTTTCCACACCCTAACTGACACACATTCCACAGCTGGTTC
TTTCCGCCTCAGAAGGTACCTAACCAAGTTCCTCTTTCAGAGGTTATTTCAGGCCATGGTGCTGCGC
Features (pLannotate 1.2.2; 17 found; start..end, strand, type, name):
     24..105     -  polyA_signal   SV40 poly(A) signal: SV40 polyadenylation signal
    128..211     -  CDS            large T antigen (fragment): large T antigen from SV40 (simian virus 40)
    276..641     +  enhancer       CMV enhancer: human cytomegalovirus immediate early enhancer
    643..842     +  promoter       CMV promoter: human cytomegalovirus (CMV) immediate early promoter
    981..1113    +  intron         chimeric intron: chimera between introns from human β-globin and immunoglobulin heavy chain genes
   1157..1175    +  promoter       T7 promoter: promoter for bacteriophage T7 RNA polymerase
   1250..2632    +  CDS            CORO1A: COR1A_HUMAN - Also known as CORO1. Experimental evidence at protein level: Swiss-Prot protein existence level 1. May be a crucial component of the cytoskeleton of highly motile cells, functioning both in the invagination of large pieces of plasma membrane, as well as in forming protrusions of the plasma membrane involved in cell locomotion. In mycobacteria-infected cells, its retention on the phagosomal membrane prevents fusion between phagosomes and lysosomes. From Homo sapiens (Human).
   2663..2681    +  misc_feature   MCS (fragment): pUC18/19 multiple cloning site
   2730..2851    -  polyA_signal   SV40 poly(A) signal: SV40 polyadenylation signal
   2874..2942    -  CDS            large T antigen (fragment): large T antigen from SV40 (simian virus 40)
   2966..2999    +  protein_bind   loxP: Cre-mediated recombination occurs in the 8-bp core sequence (GCATACAT). Cre recombinase
   3009..3056    +  promoter       EM7 promoter: synthetic bacterial promoter&nbsp
   3088..3879    +  CDS            neo: KKA2_KLEPN - Also known as kan, nptII. Experimental evidence at protein level: Swiss-Prot protein existence level 1. Resistance to kanamycin, neomycin, paromomycin, ribostamycin, butirosin and gentamicin B. From Klebsiella pneumoniae.
   4040..4628    -  rep_origin     ori: high-copy-number ColE1/pMB1/pBR322/pUC origin of replication
   4754..4802    -  polyA_signal   poly(A) signal: synthetic polyadenylation signal
   4826..5224    -  CDS            BSD: blasticidin S deaminase; Aspergillus terreus BSD; confers resistance to blasticidin
   5255..5612    -  promoter       SV40 promoter: SV40 enhancer and early promoter
