[The description below was written by a language model from this plasmid's Addgene catalogue record and pLannotate feature annotations shown in this document.]
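Description:
pBiT3.1-N_CORO1A:1-461 is a mammalian expression plasmid built on the commercial pBiT3.1-N backbone, carrying full-length, wild-type human CORO1A (residues M1 to K461, a 1,383 bp insert derived from a Mammalian Gene Collection clone) fused at its N terminus to the small HiBiT peptide tag followed by a short glycine/serine linker. The 5.7 kb plasmid replicates in E. coli at high copy from a ColE1/pUC-type origin and is selected with kanamycin through a neo (nptII) gene driven by the bacterial EM7 promoter.

Expression in mammalian cells comes from the CMV immediate-early enhancer and promoter, followed by a chimeric β-globin/immunoglobulin intron that promotes efficient mRNA processing. A T7 promoter just upstream of the coding region serves as a sequencing primer site and could support in vitro transcription. The annotated SV40 poly(A) signal downstream of the insert lies on the opposite strand in the feature table. The insert was placed between retained XhoI and XbaI sites by ligation-independent cloning, and a single loxP site sits between the expression cassette and the EM7-neo unit.

The catalogue lists neomycin/G418 as the mammalian selectable marker. However, the feature table shows only a bacterial promoter immediately upstream of neo, and it annotates a separate SV40 promoter-driven blasticidin S deaminase cassette with a synthetic poly(A) signal. The record does not resolve this difference.

HiBiT complements the LgBiT polypeptide to reconstitute a luminescent NanoLuc-type enzyme, so the tagged coronin-1A can be quantified in cells or lysates. The plasmid was deposited with a study of the ligandability of WD40 repeat proteins, which suggests use in cellular assays of this target, though the record does not name a specific assay.
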