Addgene plasmid #211111: pBiT3.1-N_CORO1A:1-461
Purpose: Mammalian expression of full-length human CORO1A. N-terminal HiBiT tag.
Depositing lab: Cheryl Arrowsmith. Depositing organization: University of Toronto. Publication: A Target Class Ligandability Evaluation of WD40 Repeat-Containing Proteins. Ackloo S, Li F, Szewczyk M, Seitova A, Loppnau P, Zeng H, Xu J, Ahmad S, Arnautova YA, Baghaie AJ, Beldar S, Bolotokova A, Centrella PA, Chau I, Clark MA, Cuozzo JW, Dehghani-Tafti S, Disch JS, Dong A, Dumas A, Feng JA, Ghiabi P, Gibson E, Gilmer J, Goldman B, Green SR, Guie MA, Guilinger JP, Harms N, Herasymenko O, Houliston S, Hutchinson A, Kearnes S, Keefe AD, Kimani SW, Kramer T, Kutera M, Kwak HA, Lento C, Li Y, Liu J, Loup J, Machado RAC, Mulhern CJ, Perveen S, Righetto GL, Riley P, Shrestha S, Sigel EA, Silva M, Sintchak MD, Slakman BL, Taylor RD, Thompson J, Torng W, Underkoffler C, von Rechenberg M, Walsh RT, Watson I, Wilson DJ, Wolf E, Yadav M, Yazdi AK, Zhang J, Zhang Y, Santhakumar V, Edwards AM, Barsyte-Lovejoy D, Schapira M, Brown PJ, Halabelian L, Arrowsmith CH. J Med Chem. 2025 Jan 23;68(2):1092-1112. doi: 10.1021/acs.jmedchem.4c02010. Epub 2024 Nov 4. PubMed 39495097.
Backbone
  Vector backbone: pBiT3.1-N
  Backbone manufacturer: Promega
  Vector type: Mammalian Expression
  Selectable markers: Neomycin (select with G418)
Growth in bacteria
  Bacterial resistance: Kanamycin, 50 μg/mL
  Growth temperature: 37°C
  Growth strain: DH5alpha
  Copy number: High Copy
Gene/Insert
  Gene/Insert name: CORO1A:M1-K461
  Species: H. sapiens (human)
  Insert size (bp): 1383
  Mutation: wild type
  Entrez Gene: CORO1A (a.k.a. CLABP, CLIPINA, HCORO1, IMD8, TACO, p57)
  Promoter: CMV
  Tag / fusion protein: MVSGWRLFKKISGSSGGSSG (N terminal on insert)
  Cloning method: Ligation Independent Cloning
  Sequencing primers: 5′ T7; 3′ TTGCTCAGCGGTGGCAGCAG
Resource information
  A portion of this plasmid was derived from a plasmid made by: Mammalian Gene Collection (BC110374)
Terms and licenses: Academic/Nonprofit Terms; Industry Terms: Not Available to Industry
Depositor comments: 5' Cloning Site: Xho1 (not destroyed), 3' Cloning Site: Xba1 (not destroyed).
How to cite: pBiT3.1-N_CORO1A:1-461 was a gift from Cheryl Arrowsmith (Addgene plasmid # 211111 ; http://n2t.net/addgene:211111 ; RRID:Addgene_211111)
