>Addgene plasmid #211111 | pBiT3.1-N_CORO1A:1-461 | depositor partial sequence | sequence record 411702 | Insert sequence
ATGAGCCGGCAGGTGGTCCGCTCCAGCAAGTTCCGCCACGTGTTTGGACAGCCGGCCAAGGCCGACCAGT
GCTATGAAGATGTGCGCGTCTCACAGACCACCTGGGACAGTGGCTTCTGTGCTGTCAACCCTAAGTTTGT
GGCCCTGATCTGTGAGGCCAGCGGGGGAGGGGCCTTCCTGGTGCTGCCCCTGGGCAAGACTGGACGTGTG
GACAAGAATGCGCCCACGGTCTGTGGCCACACAGCCCCTGTGCTAGACATCGCCTGGTGCCCGCACAATG
ACAACGTCATTGCCAGTGGCTCCGAGGACTGCACAGTCATGGTGTGGGAGATCCCGGATGGGGGCCTGAT
GCTGCCCCTGCGGGAGCCCGTCGTCACCCTGGAGGGCCACACCAAGCGTGTGGGCATTGTGGCCTGGCAC
ACCACAGCCCAGAACGTGCTGCTCAGTGCAGGTTGTGACAACGTGATCATGGTGTGGGACGTGGGCACTG
GGGCGGCCATGCTGACACTGGGCCCAGAGGTGCACCCAGACACGATCTACAGTGTGGACTGGAGCCGAGA
TGGAGGCCTCATTTGTACCTCCTGCCGTGACAAGCGCGTGCGCATCATCGAGCCCCGCAAAGGCACTGTC
GTAGCTGAGAAGGACCGTCCCCACGAGGGGACCCGGCCCGTGCGTGCAGTGTTCGTGTCGGAGGGGAAGA
TCCTGACCACGGGCTTCAGCCGCATGAGTGAGCGGCAGGTGGCGCTGTGGGACACAAAGCACCTGGAGGA
GCCGCTGTCCCTGCAGGAGCTGGACACCAGCAGCGGTGTCCTGCTGCCCTTCTTTGACCCTGACACCAAC
ATCGTCTACCTCTGTGGCAAGGGTGACAGCTCAATCCGGTACTTTGAGATCACTTCCGAGGCCCCTTTCC
TGCACTATCTCTCCATGTTCAGTTCCAAGGAGTCCCAGCGGGGCATGGGCTACATGCCCAAACGTGGCCT
GGAGGTGAACAAGTGTGAGATCGCCAGGTTCTACAAGCTGCACGAGCGGAGGTGTGAGCCCATTGCCATG
ACAGTGCCTCGAAAGTCGGACCTGTTCCAGGAGGACCTGTACCCACCCACCGCAGGGCCCGACCCTGCCC
TCACGGCTGAGGAGTGGCTGGGGGGTCGGGATGCTGGGCCCCTCCTCATCTCCCTCAAGGATGGCTACGT
ACCCCCAAAGAGCCGGGAGCTGAGGGTCAACCGGGGCCTGGACACCGGGCGCAGGAGGGCAGCACCAGAG
GCCAGTGGCACTCCCAGCTCGGATGCCGTGTCTCGGCTGGAGGAGGAGATGCGGAAGCTCCAGGCCACGG
TGCAGGAGCTCCAGAAGCGCTTGGACAGGCTGGAGGAGACAGTCCAGGCCAAG
